Addgene plasmid #51482: pCFJ1662
Purpose: (Empty Backbone) miniMos transposable element with HygroR, MCS cloning
Depositing lab: Erik Jorgensen. Depositing organization: University of Utah. Publication: Random and targeted transgene insertion in Caenorhabditis elegans using a modified Mos1 transposon. Frokjaer-Jensen C, Davis MW, Sarov M, Taylor J, Flibotte S, LaBella M, Pozniakovsky A, Moerman DG, Jorgensen EM. Nat Methods. 2014 May;11(5):529-34. doi: 10.1038/nmeth.2889. Epub 2014 Mar 16. PubMed 24820376.
Backbone
  Vector backbone: pDESTR4-R3
  Backbone manufacturer: Invitrogen
  Backbone size (bp): 2400
  Modifications to backbone: Insertion of HygroR and MCS
  Vector type: Worm Expression
  Selectable markers: Hygromycin
Growth in bacteria
  Bacterial resistance: Ampicillin, 100 μg/mL
  Growth temperature: 37°C
  Growth strain: Top10
  Growth instructions: Important to use dual selection to limit recombination of att sites.
  Copy number: High Copy
Gene/Insert
  Cloning method: Unknown
  Sequencing primers: 5′ M13F; 3′ M13R
Resource information
  A portion of this plasmid was derived from a plasmid made by: HygroR derived from plasmid from Jason Chin's lab (Cambridge, UK). See Radman et al. (2013) publication for details on hygromycin B selection.
Terms and licenses: Academic/Nonprofit Terms; Industry Terms: Not Available to Industry
Depositor comments: See www.wormbuilder.org for updated protocols.
How to cite: pCFJ1662 was a gift from Erik Jorgensen (Addgene plasmid # 51482 ; http://n2t.net/addgene:51482 ; RRID:Addgene_51482)
