[The description below was written by a language model from this plasmid's Addgene catalogue record and pLannotate feature annotations shown in this document.]
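Description:
pCFJ1662 is an empty-backbone worm expression vector for making transgenic Caenorhabditis elegans by miniMos transposition. It is built on the Invitrogen pDESTR4-R3 backbone, modified by insertion of a hygromycin resistance cassette and a multiple cloning site. In E. coli it replicates from a high-copy ColE1/pUC-type origin and is selected with ampicillin through the bla gene and its promoter. The annotation also picks up short remnants of lacZα, bom and rop, which are backbone fragments rather than functional units.

The transposon portion is recognisable in the feature table as two short fragments matching the Mos1 (mariner) transposase gene, one spanning the sequence origin and one further downstream. These appear to mark the retained ends of a shortened Mos1 element; no intact transposase gene is annotated, so transposase would presumably have to be supplied from a separate source. Between these ends lie a pBluescript-derived MCS flanked by attB4 and attB3 Gateway sites, where a transgene of interest is cloned, and the hph coding sequence, which encodes the hygromycin B phosphotransferase used to select transgenic worms. The promoter driving hph is not annotated and the record does not state it. Short fragments matching C. elegans-optimised GFP and aex-5 follow hph, but their role is not explained in the record. The cargo placed in the MCS is mobilised together with the hygromycin marker and inserted into the worm genome, consistent with the associated publication on random and targeted transgene insertion using a modified Mos1 transposon. The depositor notes that the att sites are prone to recombination during propagation.
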