Features (pLannotate 1.2.2; 15 found; start..end, strand, type, name):
     37..57      +  protein_bind   attB4: mutant version of attB; core recombination site for the Gateway® BP reaction BP Clonase™
     57..164     +  misc_feature   MCS: pBluescript multiple cloning site
    164..184     -  protein_bind   attB3: mutant version of attB; core recombination site for the Gateway® BP reaction BP Clonase™
    188..209     +  CDS            lacZα (fragment): LacZα fragment of β-galactosidase; lacZ fragment
    969..2039    +  CDS            hph: KHYB_ECOLX - Experimental evidence at protein level: Swiss-Prot protein existence level 1. The aminoglycoside phosphotransferases achieve inactivation of their antibiotic substrates by phosphorylation. Only phosphorylates hygromycin and closely related compounds such as demethyl analogs and destomycin. From Escherichia coli.
   2036..2091    +  CDS            mEGFP (fragment): monomeric enhanced GFP, optimized with synthetic introns for expression in C. elegans
   2702..2854    +  CDS            aex-5 (fragment): AEX5_CAEEL - Also known as kpc-3 From Caenorhabditis elegans.
   2915..3130    +  CDS            mariner\T (fragment): MOS1T_DROMA - Experimental evidence at protein level: Swiss-Prot protein existence level 1. Mediates transposition of transposon Mos1 by a 'cut and paste' mechanism. Transposases are sequence-specific nucleases and strand transferases that catalyze transposition through an ordered series of events: sequence-specific binding of transposase to the terminal inverted repeats (IR) present at each end of the transposon, pairing of the transposon IRs in a paired-end complex (PEC), cleavage of one or both DNA strands at each transposon end, capture of target DNA, and strand transfer to insert the tran
   3242..3359    +  CDS            lacZα (fragment): LacZα fragment of β-galactosidase; lacZ fragment
   3365..3464    -  misc_feature   bom (fragment): basis of mobility region from pBR322
   3566..3601    -  CDS            rop (fragment): Rop protein, which maintains plasmids at low copy number; rop
   3696..3800    +  promoter       AmpR promoter: bla
   3801..4661    +  CDS            AmpR: β-lactamase; bla; confers resistance to ampicillin, carbenicillin, and related antibiotics
   4832..5420    +  rep_origin     ori: high-copy-number ColE1/pMB1/pBR322/pUC origin of replication
   5743..4       +  CDS            mariner\T (fragment) (across the origin): MOS1T_DROMA - Experimental evidence at protein level: Swiss-Prot protein existence level 1. Mediates transposition of transposon Mos1 by a 'cut and paste' mechanism. Transposases are sequence-specific nucleases and strand transferases that catalyze transposition through an ordered series of events: sequence-specific binding of transposase to the terminal inverted repeats (IR) present at each end of the transposon, pairing of the transposon IRs in a paired-end complex (PEC), cleavage of one or both DNA strands at each transposon end, capture of target DNA, and strand transfer to insert the tran
>Addgene plasmid #51482 | pCFJ1662 | depositor full sequence | sequence record 78566 | pCFJ1662 sequence 5828 bps
CAGGAAACAGCTATGACCATGATTACGCCAAGCTATCAACTTTGTATAGAAAAGTTGAGCTCCACCGCGG
TGGCGGCCGCTCTAGAACTAGTGGATCCCCCGGGCTGCAGGAATTCGATATCAAGCTTATCGATACCGTC
GACCTCGAGGGGGGGCCCGGTACCAACTTTATTATACATAGTTGATAATTCACTGGCCGTCGTTTTACAG
GCCGGATATGAAGATGAACGCAAGGAGCCTGATGCAGCGACTCTTGCTAGGAGATCATCAGAAAGCTTAT
ATTTGATTAGTGACGTCGCATCAAAGCTGAACACATAAATTCTTTAATATTTTATATCCCCATATTATGC
ACCTGAGAGGAATGAAGAAATTTGCTGATACTCCCGGTGAATTCATGTCTTGATGGTTGTGCGCATTGTG
GTAATATCTGAAAAATTTCGAAGTCAGTTTTCTGATAAGGCAACAACTAATAAATTGAGAATCAATTTAC
CCTTAAGGAACGATGTTCGCTTCTGAATTTATTAATAAATTTTTCCGTAATTCAATTCAAAATTGTCATA
TTTAAGAAAAAAACATCAAAAATGACAAATTCAATATTTTAATTAATTTTTGCTTTCGTCGTAAATCTAC
ACACGCGTCTCTTCCGTGCGAGAGTCCAAGCCAGCAGCCAAATTCGTTGACTGAGTATTCAACGTTTATA
CGTTGTCGGCAACGAGAAATAGGAAAATGCATCGGGAAATGTTCTTTTTTCGATTTTTTCCAAGGTTTTG
ACAAATTTTACCACGAATTTTGCTATGTTTTCAATTAAAAAATATGTTATTCAACTGTTTCTATGAGGAA
AATAAGGCTTTGCATGTAATTTTCTTATTCAGCATAATTTTTAATTAATTTGAATTTTCTGTCCTAACGT
TTATTTTGTTTTCTTGGTTATGACTGATCTGAAATTAATTTTTGAATTTTAAGGTAATATGAAAAAACCC
GAGTTGACCGCCACATCCGTAGAGAAGTTCCTCATCGAGAAGTTCGACTCCGTCTCCGACCTCATGCAAC
TCTCCGAGGGAGAGGAGTCCCGTGCCTTCTCCTTCGACGTCGGAGGACGTGGATACGTCCTCCGTGTCAA
CTCCTGCGCCGACGGATTCTACAAGGTAAGTTTAAACATATATATACTAACTAACCCTGATTATTTAAAT
TTTCAGGACCGTTACGTCTACCGTCACTTCGCCTCCGCCGCCCTCCCAATCCCAGAGGTCCTCGACATCG
GAGAGTTCTCCGAGTCCCTCACCTACTGCATCTCCCGTCGTGCCCAAGGAGTCACCCTCCAAGACCTCCC
AGAGACCGAGCTCCCAGCCGTCCTCCAACCAGTCGCCGAGGCCATGGACGCCATCGCCGCCGCCGACCTC
TCCCAAACCTCCGGATTCGGACCATTCGGACCACAAGGAATCGGACAATACACCACCTGGCGTGACTTCA
TCTGCGCCATCGCCGACCCACACGTCTACCACTGGCAAACCGTCATGGACGACACCGTCTCCGCCTCCGT
CGCCCAAGCCCTCGACGAGCTCATGCTCTGGGCCGAGGACTGCCCAGAGGTCCGTCACCTCGTCCACGCC
GACTTCGGATCCAACAACGTCCTCACCGACAACGGACGTATCACCGCCGTCATCGACTGGTCCGAGGCCA
TGTTCGGAGACTCCCAATACGAGGTCGCCAACATCTTCTTCTGGCGTCCATGGCTCGCCTGCATGGAGCA
ACAAACCCGTTACTTCGAGCGTCGTCACCCAGAGCTCGCCGGATCCCCACGTCTCCGTGCCTACATGCTC
CGTATCGGACTCGACCAACTCTACCAATCCCTCGTCGACGGAAACTTCGACGACGCCGCCTGGGCCCAAG
GACGTTGCGACGCCATCGTCCGTTCCGGAGCCGGAACCGTCGGACGTACCCAAATCGCCCGTCGTTCCGC
CGCCGTCTGGACCGACGGATGCGTCGAGGTCCTCGCCGACTCCGGAAACCGTCGTCCATCCACCCGTCCA
CGTGCCAAGGTAAGTTTAAACAGTTCGGTACTAACTAACCATACATATTTAAATTTTCAGGAGTAAAATT
CCAACTGAGCGCCGGTCGCTACCATTACCAACTTGTCTGGTGTCAAAAATAATAGGGGCCGCTGTCATCA
GAGTAAGTTTAAACTGAGTTCTACTAACTAACGAGTAATATTTAAATTTTCAGCATCTCGCGCCCGTGCC
TCTGACTTCTAAGTCCAATTACTCTTCAACATCCCTACATGCTCTTTCTCCCTGTGCTCCCACCCCCTAT
TTTTGTTATTATCAAAAAACTTCTCTTAATTTCTTTGTTTTTTAGCTTCTTTTAAGTCACCTCTAACAAT
GAAATTGTGTAGATTCAAAAATAGAATTAATTCGTAATAAAAAGTCGAAAAAAATTGTGCTCCCTCCCCC
CATTAATAATAATTCTATCCCAAAATCTACACAATGTTCTGTGTACACTTCTTATGTTTTTTACTTCTGA
TAAATTTTTTTGAAACATCATAGAAAAAACCGCACACAAAATACCTTATCATATGTTACGTTTCAGTTTA
TGACCGCAATTTTTATTTCTTCGCACGTCTGGGCCTCTCATGACGTCAAATCATGCTCATCGTGAAAAAG
TTTTGGAGTATTTTTGGAATTTTTCAATCAAGTGAAAGTTTATGAAATTAATTTTCCTGCTTTTGCTTTT
TGGGGTTTCCCCTATTGTTTGTCAAGATTTCGAGGACGGCGTTTTTCTTGCTAAAATCACAAGTATTGAT
GAGCACGATGCAAGAAAGATCGGAAGAAGGTTTGGGTTTGAGGCTCAGTGGAAGGTGAGTAGAAGTTGAT
AATTTGAAAGTGGAGTAGTGTCTATGGGAGCTTGATCCGGATCTGCGGCTTACTCACCAGACCTGGCCCC
ATCCGATTACCACCTATTCGCTTCGATGGGACACGCACTCGCTGAGCAGCGCTTCGATTCTTACGAAAGT
GTGAAAAAATGGCTCGATGAATGGTTCGCCGCAAAAGACGATGAGTTCTACTGGCGTGGAATCCACAAAT
TGCCCGAGAGATGGGAAAAATGTGTAGCTAGCGACGGCAAATACTTTGAATAAATGATTTTTTCTTTTTC
CACAAAATTTAACGTGTTTTTTGATTTAAAAAAAACGACATTTCATACTTGTACACCTGATATCTAGATA
CCTAGGTGAGCTCTGGTACCCCCCTGGCGTTACCCAACTTAATCGCCTTGCAGCACATCCCCCTTTCGCC
AGCTGGCGTAATAGCGAAGAGGCCCGCACCGATCGCCCTTCCCAACAGTTGCGCAGCCTGAATGGCGAAT
GGCGCCTGATGCGGTATTTTCTCCTTACGCATCTGTGCGGTATTTCACACCGCATATGGTGCACTCTCAG
TACAATCTGCTCTGATGCCGCATAGTTAAGCCAGCCCCGACACCCGCCAACACCCGCTGACGCGCCCTGA
CGGGCTTGTCTGCTCCCGGCATCCGCTTACAGACAAGCTGTGACCGTCTCCGGGAGCTGCATGTGTCAGA
GGTTTTCACCGTCATCACCGAAACGCGCGAGACGAAAGGGCCTCGTGATACGCCTATTTTTATAGGTTAA
TGTCATGATAATAATGGTTTCTTAGACGTCAGGTGGCACTTTTCGGGGAAATGTGCGCGGAACCCCTATT
TGTTTATTTTTCTAAATACATTCAAATATGTATCCGCTCATGAGACAATAACCCTGATAAATGCTTCAAT
AATATTGAAAAAGGAAGAGTATGAGTATTCAACATTTCCGTGTCGCCCTTATTCCCTTTTTTGCGGCATT
TTGCCTTCCTGTTTTTGCTCACCCAGAAACGCTGGTGAAAGTAAAAGATGCTGAAGATCAGTTGGGTGCA
CGAGTGGGTTACATCGAACTGGATCTCAACAGCGGTAAGATCCTTGAGAGTTTTCGCCCCGAAGAACGTT
TTCCAATGATGAGCACTTTTAAAGTTCTGCTATGTGGCGCGGTATTATCCCGTATTGACGCCGGGCAAGA
GCAACTCGGTCGCCGCATACACTATTCTCAGAATGACTTGGTTGAGTACTCACCAGTCACAGAAAAGCAT
CTTACGGATGGCATGACAGTAAGAGAATTATGCAGTGCTGCCATAACCATGAGTGATAACACTGCGGCCA
ACTTACTTCTGACAACGATCGGAGGACCGAAGGAGCTAACCGCTTTTTTGCACAACATGGGGGATCATGT
AACTCGCCTTGATCGTTGGGAACCGGAGCTGAATGAAGCCATACCAAACGACGAGCGTGACACCACGATG
CCTGTAGCAATGGCAACAACGTTGCGCAAACTATTAACTGGCGAACTACTTACTCTAGCTTCCCGGCAAC
AATTAATAGACTGGATGGAGGCGGATAAAGTTGCAGGACCACTTCTGCGCTCGGCCCTTCCGGCTGGCTG
GTTTATTGCTGATAAATCTGGAGCCGGTGAGCGTGGGTCTCGCGGTATCATTGCAGCACTGGGGCCAGAT
GGTAAGCCCTCCCGTATCGTAGTTATCTACACGACGGGGAGTCAGGCAACTATGGATGAACGAAATAGAC
AGATCGCTGAGATAGGTGCCTCACTGATTAAGCATTGGTAACTGTCAGACCAAGTTTACTCATATATACT
TTAGATTGATTTAAAACTTCATTTTTAATTTAAAAGGATCTAGGTGAAGATCCTTTTTGATAATCTCATG
ACCAAAATCCCTTAACGTGAGTTTTCGTTCCACTGAGCGTCAGACCCCGTAGAAAAGATCAAAGGATCTT
CTTGAGATCCTTTTTTTCTGCGCGTAATCTGCTGCTTGCAAACAAAAAAACCACCGCTACCAGCGGTGGT
TTGTTTGCCGGATCAAGAGCTACCAACTCTTTTTCCGAAGGTAACTGGCTTCAGCAGAGCGCAGATACCA
AATACTGTCCTTCTAGTGTAGCCGTAGTTAGGCCACCACTTCAAGAACTCTGTAGCACCGCCTACATACC
TCGCTCTGCTAATCCTGTTACCAGTGGCTGCTGCCAGTGGCGATAAGTCGTGTCTTACCGGGTTGGACTC
AAGACGATAGTTACCGGATAAGGCGCAGCGGTCGGGCTGAACGGGGGGTTCGTGCACACAGCCCAGCTTG
GAGCGAACGACCTACACCGAACTGAGATACCTACAGCGTGAGCTATGAGAAAGCGCCACGCTTCCCGAAG
GGAGAAAGGCGGACAGGTATCCGGTAAGCGGCAGGGTCGGAACAGGAGAGCGCACGAGGGAGCTTCCAGG
GGGAAACGCCTGGTATCTTTATAGTCCTGTCGGGTTTCGCCACCTCTGACTTGAGCGTCGATTTTTGTGA
TGCTCGTCAGGGGGGCGGAGCCTATGGAAAAACGCCAGCAACGCGGCCTTTTTACGGTTCCTGGTCTTTT
GCTGGCCTTTTGCTCACATGTTCTTTCCTGCGTTATCCCCTGATTCTGTGGATAACCGTATTACCGCCTT
TGAGTGAGCTGATACCGCACCGTACGTCTCGAGGAATTCTATCAGGTGTACAAGTATGAAATGTCGTTTC
GAACATATAGATGTCTCGCAAACGTAAATATTTATCGATTGTCATAAAACTTTGACCTTGTGAAGTGTCA
ACCTTGACTGTCGAACCACCATAGTTTGGCGCGAATTGAGCGTCATAATTGTTTACTCTCAGTGCAGTCA
ACATGTCGAGTTTCGTGCCGAATAAAGAGCAAACGCGGACAGTATTAATTTTCTGTTTTCATTTGAAGAA
AACAGCTGCGGCCGGATC
