>Addgene plasmid #51482 | pCFJ1662 | addgene partial sequence | sequence record 80437 | pUC-3 5'-GCCATTCGCCATTCAGGCTGCGCAACTGTT-3'
CTCTTCGCTATTACGCCAGCTGGCGAAAGGGGGATGTGCTGCAAGGCGATTAAGTTGGGTAACGCCAGGG
GGGTACCAGAGCTCACCTAGGTATCTAGATATCAGGTGTACAAGTATGAAATGTCGTTTTTTTTAAATCA
AAAAACACGTTAAATTTTGTGGAAAAAGAAAAAATCATTTATTCAAAGTATTTGCCGTCGCTAGCTACAC
ATTTTTCCCATCTCTCGGGCAATTTGTGGATTCCACGCCAGTAGAACTCATCGTCTTTTGCGGCGAACCA
TTCATCGAGCCATTTTTTCACACTTTCGTAAGAATCGAAGCGCTGCTCAGCGAGTGCGTGTCCCATCGAA
GCGAATAGGTGGTAATCGGATGGGGCCAGGTCTGGTGAGTAAGCCGCAGATCCGGATCAAGCTCCCATAG
ACACTACTCCACTTTCAAATTATCAACTTCTACTCACCTTCCACTGAGCCTCAAACCCAAACCTTCTTCC
GATCTTTCTTGCATCGTGCTCATCAATACTTGTGATTTTAGCAAGAAAAACGCCGTCCTCGAAATCTTGA
CAAACAATAGGGGAAACCCCAAAAAGCAAAAGCAGGAAAATTAATTTCATAAACTTTCACTTGATTGAAA
AATTCCAAAAATACTCCAAAACTTTTTCACGATGAGCATGATTTGACGTCATGAGAGGCCCAGACGTGCG
AAGAAATAAAAATTGCGGTCATAAACTGAAACGTAACATATGATAAGGTATTTTGTGTGCGGTTTTTTCT
ATGATGTTTCAAAAAAATTTATCAGAAGTAAAAAACATAAGAAGTGTACACAGAACATTGTGTA
