>Addgene plasmid #51482 | pCFJ1662 | addgene partial sequence | sequence record 80438 | pBbC6c-R 5'-ATTACCGCCTTTGAGTGAGC
TCTATCAGGTGTACAAGTATGAAATGTCGTTTCGAACATATAGATGTCTCGCAAACGTAAATATTTATCG
ATTGTCATAAAACTTTGACCTTGTGAAGTGTCAACCTTGACTGTCGAACCACCATAGTTTGGCGCGAATT
GAGCGTCATAATTGTTTACTCTCAGTGCAGTCAACATGTCGAGTTTCGTGCCGAATAAAGAGCAAACGCG
GACAGTATTAATTTTCTGTTTTCATTTGAAGAAAACAGCTGCGGCCGGATCCAGGAAACAGCTATGACCA
TGATTACGCCAAGCTATCAACTTTGTATAGAAAAGTTGAGCTCCACCGCGGTGGCGGCCGCTCTAGAACT
AGTGGATCCCCCGGGCTGCAGGAATTCGATATCAAGCTTATCGATACCGTCGACCTCGAGGGGGGGCCCG
GTACCAACTTTATTATACATAGTTGATAATTCACTGGCCGTCGTTTTACAGGCCGGATATGAAGATGAAC
GCAAGGAGCCTGATGCAGCGACTCTTGCTAGGAGATCATCAGAAAGCTTATATTTGATTAGTGACGTCGC
ATCAAAGCTGAACACATAAATTCTTTAATATTTTATATCCCCATATTATGCACCTGAGAGGAATGAAGAA
ATTTGCTGATACTCCCGGTGAATTCATGTCTTGATGGTTGTGCGCATTGTGGTAATATCTGAAAAATTTC
GAAGTCAGTTTTCTGATAAGGCAACAACTAATAAATTGAGAATCAATTTACCCTTAAGGAACGATGTTCG
CTTCTGAATTTATTAATAAATTTTTCCGTAATTCAATTCAAAATTGTCATATTTAAGAAAAAAACATCAA
AAATGACAAATTCAATATTTTAATTAATTTTTGCTTTCGTCGTAAATCTACACACGCGTCTCTTCCGTGC
